Addgene plasmid #232666: pXJ-His-CD86
Purpose: transient expresses CD86 in mammalian cells
Depositing lab: Chen-Yang Shen. Depositing organization: Institute of Biomedical Sciences, Academia Sinica. Publication: Genetic insights into carbohydrate sulfotransferase 8 and its impact on the immunotherapy efficacy of cancer. Chou WC, Chen WT, Kuo CT, Chang YM, Lu YS, Li CW, Hung MC, Shen CY. Cell Rep. 2024 Jan 23;43(1):113641. doi: 10.1016/j.celrep.2023.113641. Epub 2023 Dec 30. PubMed 38165805.
Backbone
  Vector backbone: modified pXJ40
  Backbone size w/o insert (bp): 4616
  Vector type: Mammalian Expression
  Selectable markers: No mammalian selection marker
Growth in bacteria
  Bacterial resistance: Ampicillin, 100 μg/mL
  Growth temperature: 37°C
  Growth strain: DH5alpha
  Copy number: High Copy
Gene/Insert
  Gene/Insert name: CD86 (alt names: B7-2; B7.2)
  Species: H. sapiens (human)
  Insert size (bp): 987
  Entrez Gene: CD86 (a.k.a. B7-2, B7.2, B70, CD28LG2, LAB72)
  Promoter: CMV
  Tag / fusion protein: His (C terminal on insert)
  Cloning method: Restriction Enzyme; 5′ cloning site BamHI (not destroyed); 3′ cloning site XhoI (not destroyed)
  Sequencing primers: 5′ Bglob-intron-F; 3′ SV40pA-R
Terms and licenses: Academic/Nonprofit Terms; Industry Terms: Not Available to Industry
How to cite: pXJ-His-CD86 was a gift from Chen-Yang Shen (Addgene plasmid # 232666 ; http://n2t.net/addgene:232666 ; RRID:Addgene_232666)
