[The description below was written by a language model from this plasmid's Addgene catalogue record and pLannotate feature annotations shown in this document.]
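Description:
pXJ-His-CD86 is a mammalian expression plasmid built on a modified pXJ40 backbone for transient production of human CD86 (also called B7-2 or B7.2), the co-stimulatory ligand found on antigen-presenting cells. The sequenced record is about 5.6 kb. In bacteria the plasmid is maintained at high copy through a ColE1/pUC-type origin and selected with ampicillin via the β-lactamase gene and its native promoter. An f1 phage origin is also present, along with short remnants of rop, bom and lacZα that are carry-overs from earlier cloning vectors rather than functional parts. There is no mammalian selection marker, so the construct suits transient transfection rather than the derivation of stable lines.

The expression cassette begins with the human cytomegalovirus immediate early enhancer and promoter, followed by a rabbit β-globin intron in the 5′ untranslated region, an arrangement that generally improves transcript processing and expression. The 987 bp CD86 open reading frame was inserted between BamHI and XhoI sites, both retained, and is followed almost immediately by a 10xHis tag that the record describes as a C-terminal fusion, allowing detection with anti-His antibodies or capture by metal-affinity chromatography. Downstream lie SV40-derived sequences, including fragments of the small t intron and large T antigen coding region, and the SV40 polyadenylation signal that terminates the transcript. A T7 promoter sits after the insert in the reverse orientation, so it would yield antisense rather than coding RNA, and a very short annotated SRα promoter match is probably incidental. The associated publication concerns carbohydrate sulfotransferase 8 and cancer immunotherapy efficacy, but the record does not state how this plasmid was used in that work.
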