Features (pLannotate 1.2.2; 18 found; start..end, strand, type, name):
      2..305     +  enhancer       CMV enhancer: human cytomegalovirus immediate early enhancer
    306..509     +  promoter       CMV promoter: human cytomegalovirus (CMV) immediate early promoter
    625..647     +  promoter       SRα promoter (fragment): hybrid promoter consisting of the SV40 early promoter plus part of the long terminal repeat of human T-lymphotrophic virus 1
    671..1243    +  intron         β-globin intron: intron from rabbit β-globin gene
   1330..2316    +  CDS            CD86: CD86_HUMAN - Also known as CD28LG2. Experimental evidence at protein level: Swiss-Prot protein existence level 1. (Microbial infection) Acts as a receptor for adenovirus subgroup B. From Homo sapiens (Human).
   2323..2352    +  CDS            10xHis: 10xHis affinity tag
   2381..2399    -  promoter       T7 promoter: promoter for bacteriophage T7 RNA polymerase
   2409..2448    +  CDS            lacZα (fragment): LacZα fragment of β-galactosidase; lacZ fragment
   2458..2513    +  intron         small t intron (fragment): SV40 (simian virus 40) small t antigen intron
   2513..2650    +  CDS            large T antigen (fragment): large T antigen from SV40 (simian virus 40)
   2673..2794    +  polyA_signal   SV40 poly(A) signal: SV40 polyadenylation signal
   2993..3581    -  rep_origin     ori: high-copy-number ColE1/pMB1/pBR322/pUC origin of replication
   3752..4612    -  CDS            AmpR: β-lactamase; bla; confers resistance to ampicillin, carbenicillin, and related antibiotics
   4613..4717    -  promoter       AmpR promoter: bla
   4812..4847    +  CDS            rop (fragment): Rop protein, which maintains plasmids at low copy number; rop
   4949..5048    +  misc_feature   bom (fragment): basis of mobility region from pBR322
   5076..5504    -  rep_origin     f1 ori (sequence partly withheld): f1 bacteriophage origin of replication; arrow indicates direction of (+) strand synthesis
   5508..5576    -  CDS            lacZα (fragment): LacZα fragment of β-galactosidase; lacZ fragment
>Addgene plasmid #232666 | pXJ-His-CD86 | addgene full sequence | sequence record 464295 | Addgene NGS Result
CCGTTACATAACTTACGGTAAATGGCCCGCCTGGCTGACCGCCCAACGACCCCCGCCCATTGACGTCAAT
AATGACGTATGTTCCCATAGTAACGCCAATAGGGACTTTCCATTGACGTCAATGGGTGGAGTATTTACGG
TAAACTGCCCACTTGGCAGTACATCAAGTGTATCATATGCCAAGTACGCCCCCTATTGACGTCAATGACG
GTAAATGGCCCGCCTGGCATTATGCCCAGTACATGACCTTATGGGACTTTCCTACTTGGCAGTACATCTA
CGTATTAGTCATCGCTATTACCATGGTGATGCGGTTTTGGCAGTACATCAATGGGCGTGGATAGCGGTTT
GACTCACGGGGATTTCCAAGTCTCCACCCCATTGACGTCAATGGGAGTTTGTTTTGGCACCAAAATCAAC
GGGACTTTCCAAAATGTCGTAACAACTCCGCCCCATTGACGCAAATGGGCGGTAGGCGTGTACGGTGGGA
GGTCTATATAAGCAGAGCTCGTTTAGTGAACCGTCAGATCGCCTGGAGACGCCATCCACGCTGTTTTGAC
CTCCATAGAAGACACCGGGACCGATCCAGCCTCCGCGGCCGGGAACGGTGCATTGGAACGGACCCCTAGG
CTTTTGCAAAAAGCTCCGGATCGATCCTGAGAACTTCAGGGTGAGTTTGGGGACCCTTGATTGTTCTTTC
TTTTTCGCTATTGTAAAATTCATGTTATATGGAGGGGGCAAAGTTTTCAGGGTGTTGTTTAGAATGGGAA
GATGTCCCTTGTATCACCATGGACCCTCATGATAATTTTGTTTCTTTCACTTTCTACTCTGTTGACAACC
ATTGTCTCCTCTTATTTTCTTTTCATTTTCTGTAACTTTTTCGTTAAACTTTAGCTTGCATTTGTAACGA
ATTTTTAAATTCACTTTTGTTTATTTGTCAGATTGTAAGTACTTTCTCTAATCACTTTTTTTTCAAGGCA
ATCAGGGTATATTATATTGTACTTCAGCACAGTTTTAGAGAACAATTGTTATAATTAAATGATAAGGTAG
AATATTTCTGCATATAAATTCTGGCTGGCGTGGAAATATTCTTATTGGTAGAAACAACTACATCCTGGTC
ATCATCCTGCCTTTCTCTTTATGGTTACAATGATATACACTGTTTGAGATGAGGATAAAATACTCTGAGT
CCAAACCGGGCCCCTCTGCTAACCATGTTCATGCCTTCTTCTTTTTCCTACAGCTCCTGGGCAACGTGCT
GGTTATTGTGCTGTCTCATCATTTTGGCAAAGAATTGTAATACGACTCACTAAGGGCGGCCGCGGATCCA
TGGACCCCCAGTGCACTATGGGACTGAGTAACATTCTCTTTGTGATGGCCTTCCTGCTCTCTGGTGCTGC
TCCTCTGAAGATTCAAGCTTATTTCAATGAGACTGCAGACCTGCCATGCCAATTTGCAAACTCTCAAAAC
CAAAGCCTGAGTGAGCTAGTAGTATTTTGGCAGGACCAGGAAAACTTGGTTCTGAATGAGGTATACTTAG
GCAAAGAGAAATTTGACAGTGTTCATTCCAAGTATATGGGCCGCACAAGTTTTGATTCGGACAGTTGGAC
CCTGAGACTTCACAATCTTCAGATCAAGGACAAGGGCTTGTATCAATGTATCATCCATCACAAAAAGCCC
ACAGGAATGATTCGCATCCACCAGATGAATTCTGAACTGTCAGTGCTTGCTAACTTCAGTCAACCTGAAA
TAGTACCAATTTCTAATATAACAGAAAATGTGTACATAAATTTGACCTGCTCATCTATACACGGTTACCC
AGAACCTAAGAAGATGAGTGTTTTGCTAAGAACCAAGAATTCAACTATCGAGTATGATGGTATTATGCAG
AAATCTCAAGATAATGTCACAGAACTGTACGACGTTTCCATCAGCTTGTCTGTTTCATTCCCTGATGTTA
CGAGCAATATGACCATCTTCTGTATTCTGGAAACTGACAAGACGCGGCTTTTATCTTCACCTTTCTCTAT
AGAGCTTGAGGACCCTCAGCCTCCCCCAGACCACATTCCTTGGATTACAGCTGTACTTCCAACAGTTATT
ATATGTGTGATGGTTTTCTGTCTAATTCTATGGAAATGGAAGAAGAAGAAGCGGCCTCGCAACTCTTATA
AATGTGGAACCAACACAATGGAGAGGGAAGAGAGTGAACAGACCAAGAAAAGAGAAAAAATCCATATACC
TGAAAGATCTGATGAAGCCCAGCGTGTTTTTAAAAGTTCGAAGACATCTTCATGCGACAAAAGTGATACA
TGTTTTCTCGAGCACCATCACCATCACCATCACCATCACCATTAGTACCAGGTAAGTGTACCCAATTCGC
CCTATAGTGAGTCGTATTACAATTCACTCGATCGCCCTTCCCAACAGTTGCGCAGCCTGAATGGCGAATG
GAGATCCAATTTTTAAGTGTATAATGTGTTAAACTACTGATTCTAATTGTTTGTGTATTTTAGATTCACA
GTCCCAAGGCTCATTTCAGGCCCCTCAGTCCTCACAGTCTGTTCATGATCATAATCAGCCATACCACATT
TGTAGAGGTTTTACTTGCTTTAAAAAACCTCCCACACCTCCCCCTGAACCTGAAACATAAAATGAATGCA
ATTGTTGTTGTTAACTTGTTTATTGCAGCTTATAATGGTTACAAATAAAGCAATAGCATCACAAATTTCA
CAAATAAAGCATTTTTTTCACTGCATTCTAGTTGTGGTTTGTCCAAACTCATCAATGTATCTTAACGCGC
GACTCTAGACTCTTCCGCTTCCTCGCTCACTGACTCGCTGCGCTCGGTCGTTCGGCTGCGGCGAGCGGTA
TCAGCTCACTCAAAGGCGGTAATACGGTTATCCACAGAATCAGGGGATAACGCAGGAAAGAACATGTGAG
CAAAAGGCCAGCAAAAGGCCAGGAACCGTAAAAAGGCCGCGTTGCTGGCGTTTTTCCATAGGCTCCGCCC
CCCTGACGAGCATCACAAAAATCGACGCTCAAGTCAGAGGTGGCGAAACCCGACAGGACTATAAAGATAC
CAGGCGTTTCCCCCTGGAAGCTCCCTCGTGCGCTCTCCTGTTCCGACCCTGCCGCTTACCGGATACCTGT
CCGCCTTTCTCCCTTCGGGAAGCGTGGCGCTTTCTCATAGCTCACGCTGTAGGTATCTCAGTTCGGTGTA
GGTCGTTCGCTCCAAGCTGGGCTGTGTGCACGAACCCCCCGTTCAGCCCGACCGCTGCGCCTTATCCGGT
AACTATCGTCTTGAGTCCAACCCGGTAAGACACGACTTATCGCCACTGGCAGCAGCCACTGGTAACAGGA
TTAGCAGAGCGAGGTATGTAGGCGGTGCTACAGAGTTCTTGAAGTGGTGGCCTAACTACGGCTACACTAG
AAGAACAGTATTTGGTATCTGCGCTCTGCTGAAGCCAGTTACCTTCGGAAAAAGAGTTGGTAGCTCTTGA
TCCGGCAAACAAACCACCGCTGGTAGCGGTGGTTTTTTTGTTTGCAAGCAGCAGATTACGCGCAGAAAAA
AAGGATCTCAAGAAGATCCTTTGATCTTTTCTACGGGGTCTGACGCTCAGTGGAACGAAAACTCACGTTA
AGGGATTTTGGTCATGAGATTATCAAAAAGGATCTTCACCTAGATCCTTTTAAATTAAAAATGAAGTTTT
AAATCAATCTAAAGTATATATGAGTAAACTTGGTCTGACAGTTACCAATGCTTAATCAGTGAGGCACCTA
TCTCAGCGATCTGTCTATTTCGTTCATCCATAGTTGCCTGACTCCCCGTCGTGTAGATAACTACGATACG
GGAGGGCTTACCATCTGGCCCCAGTGCTGCAATGATACCGCGAGACCCACGCTCACCGGCTCCAGATTTA
TCAGCAATAAACCAGCCAGCCGGAAGGGCCGAGCGCAGAAGTGGTCCTGCAACTTTATCCGCCTCCATCC
AGTCTATTAATTGTTGCCGGGAAGCTAGAGTAAGTAGTTCGCCAGTTAATAGTTTGCGCAACGTTGTTGC
CATTGCTACAGGCATCGTGGTGTCACGCTCGTCGTTTGGTATGGCTTCATTCAGCTCCGGTTCCCAACGA
TCAAGGCGAGTTACATGATCCCCCATGTTGTGCAAAAAAGCGGTTAGCTCCTTCGGTCCTCCGATCGTTG
TCAGAAGTAAGTTGGCCGCAGTGTTATCACTCATGGTTATGGCAGCACTGCATAATTCTCTTACTGTCAT
GCCATCCGTAAGATGCTTTTCTGTGACTGGTGAGTACTCAACCAAGTCATTCTGAGAATAGTGTATGCGG
CGACCGAGTTGCTCTTGCCCGGCGTCAATACGGGATAATACCGCGCCACATAGCAGAACTTTAAAAGTGC
TCATCATTGGAAAACGTTCTTCGGGGCGAAAACTCTCAAGGATCTTACCGCTGTTGAGATCCAGTTCGAT
GTAACCCACTCGTGCACCCAACTGATCTTCAGCATCTTTTACTTTCACCAGCGTTTCTGGGTGAGCAAAA
ACAGGAAGGCAAAATGCCGCAAAAAAGGGAATAAGGGCGACACGGAAATGTTGAATACTCATACTCTTCC
TTTTTCAATATTATTGAAGCATTTATCAGGGTTATTGTCTCATGAGCGGATACATATTTGAATGTATTTA
GAAAAATAAACAAATAGGGGTTCCGCGCACATTTCCCCGAAAAGTGCCACCTGACGTCTAAGAAACCATT
ATTATCATGACATTAACCTATAAAAATAGGCGTATCACGAGGCCCTTTCGTCTCGCGCGTTTCGGTGATG
ACGGTGAAAACCTCTGACACATGCAGCTCCCGGAGACGGTCACAGCTTGTCTGTAAGCGGATGCCGGGAG
CAGACAAGCCCGTCAGGGCGCGTCAGCGGGTGTTGGCGGGTGTCGGGGCTGGCTTAACTATGCGGCATCA
GAGCAGATTGTACTGAGAGTGCACCATATGCGGTGTGAAATACCGCACAGATGCGTAAGGAGAAAATACC
GCATCAGGAAATTGTAAGCGTTAATATTTTGTTAAAATTCGCGTTAAATTTTTGTTAAATCAGCTCATTT
TTTAACCAATAGGCCGAAATCGGCAAAATCCCTTATAAATCAAAAGAATAGACCGAGATAGGGT
[37 nt withheld, positions 5175-5211]
AAAGAACGTGGACTCCAACGTCAAAGG
[49 nt withheld, positions 5239-5287]
T
[91 nt withheld, positions 5289-5379]
G
[124 nt withheld, positions 5381-5504]
CCATTCGCCATTCAGGCTGCGCAACTGTTGGGAAGGGCGATCGGTGCGGGCCTCTTCGCTATTACGCCAG
CTAGAGT
